>Addgene plasmid #51755 | FURIN-bio-His | depositor full sequence | sequence record 79339 | FURIN-bio-His sequence 8780 bps
GTCGACCTCCATCACGGCCTATAAGAGTGAGGGGGAGTCAGCGGAGTTCTCCTTCCCACTCAACCTTGGA
GAGGAAAGCCTGCAGGGAGAGTTGAGATGGAAGGCAGAGAAGGCTCCTTCTTCCCAGTCCTGGATCACCT
TCTCCCTAAAGAACCAAAAGGTGTCTGTGCAGAAGTCTACTAGCAACCCCAAGTTCCAGCTGTCCGAAAC
GCTCCCACTCACCCTTCAGATACCCCAGGTCTCCCTTCAGTTTGCTGGTTCTGGCAACCTGACCCTGACT
CTGGACAGAGGGATACTGTATCAGGAAGTGAACCTGGTGGTGATGAAAGTGACTCAGCCCGACAGCAACA
CTTTGACCTGTGAGGTGATGGGACCCACCTCACCCAAGATGAGACTGATCTTGAAGCAGGAGAATCAGGA
GGCCAGGGTCTCCAGGCAGGAGAAAGTGATTCAAGTGCAGGCCCCTGAAGCAGGGGTGTGGCAATGTCTA
CTGAGTGAAGGTGAAGAGGTCAAGATGGACTCCAAGATCCAGGTTTTATCCAAAGGGTTGAATTCCGGCA
GCCTGCACCACATCCTGGACGCCCAGAAGATGCTGTGGAACCACAGGGACAGGAACCTGCCTCCTCTGGC
CCCTCTGGGCCCCCACCACCATCACCACCATTGAGTCTAGACACGTGATTAATTAAGGATCCCCCGACCT
CGACCTCTGGCTAATAAAGGAAATTTATTTTCATTGCAATAGTGTGTTGGAATTTTTTGTGTCTCTCACT
CGGAAGGACATATGGGAGGGCAAATCATTTGGTCGAGATCCCTCGGAGATCTCTAGCTAGAGGATCGATC
CCCGCCCCGGACGAACTAAACCTGACTACGACATCTCTGCCCCTTCTTCGCGGGGCAGTGCATGTAATCC
CTTCAGTTGGTTGGTACAACTTGCCAACTGGGCCCTGTTCCACATGTGACACGGGGGGGGACCAAACACA
AAGGGGTTCTCTGACTGTAGTTGACATCCTTATAAATGGATGTGCACATTTGCCAACACTGAGTGGCTTT
CATCCTGGAGCAGACTTTGCAGTCTGTGGACTGCAACACAACATTGCCTTTATGTGTAACTCTTGGCTGA
AGCTCTTACACCAATGCTGGGGGACATGTACCTCCCAGGGGCCCAGGAAGACTACGGGAGGCTACACCAA
CGTCAATCAGAGGGGCCTGTGTAGCTACCGATAAGCGGACCCTCAAGAGGGCATTAGCAATAGTGTTTAT
AAGGCCCCCTTGTTAACCCTAAACGGGTAGCATATGCTTCCCGGGTAGTAGTATATACTATCCAGACTAA
CCCTAATTCAATAGCATATGTTACCCAACGGGAAGCATATGCTATCGAATTAGGGTTAGTAAAAGGGTCC
TAAGGAACAGCGATATCTCCCACCCCATGAGCTGTCACGGTTTTATTTACATGGGGTCAGGATTCCACGA
GGGTAGTGAACCATTTTAGTCACAAGGGCAGTGGCTGAAGATCAAGGAGCGGGCAGTGAACTCTCCTGAA
TCTTCGCCTGCTTCTTCATTCTCCTTCGTTTAGCTAATAGAATAACTGCTGAGTTGTGAACAGTAAGGTG
TATGTGAGGTGCTCGAAAACAAGGTTTCAGGTGACGCCCCCAGAATAAAATTTGGACGGGGGGTTCAGTG
GTGGCATTGTGCTATGACACCAATATAACCCTCACAAACCCCTTGGGCAATAAATACTAGTGTAGGAATG
AAACATTCTGAATATCTTTAACAATAGAAATCCATGGGGTGGGGACAAGCCGTAAAGACTGGATGTCCAT
CTCACACGAATTTATGGCTATGGGCAACACATAATCCTAGTGCAATATGATACTGGGGTTATTAAGATGT
GTCCCAGGCAGGGACCAAGACAGGTGAACCATGTTGTTACACTCTATTTGTAACAAGGGGAAAGAGAGTG
GACGCCGACAGCAGCGGACTCCACTGGTTGTCTCTAACACCCCCGAAAATTAAACGGGGCTCCACGCCAA
TGGGGCCCATAAACAAAGACAAGTGGCCACTCTTTTTTTTGAAATTGTGGAGTGGGGGCACGCGTCAGCC
CCCACACGCCGCCCTGCGGTTTTGGACTGTAAAATAAGGGTGTAATAACTTGGCTGATTGTAACCCCGCT
AACCACTGCGGTCAAACCACTTGCCCACAAAACCACTAATGGCACCCCGGGGAATACCTGCATAAGTAGG
TGGGCGGGCCAAGATAGGGGCGCGATTGCTGCGATCTGGAGGACAAATTACACACACTTGCGCCTGAGCG
CCAAGCACAGGGTTGTTGGTCCTCATATTCACGAGGTCGCTGAGAGCACGGTGGGCTAATGTTGCCATGG
GTAGCATATACTACCCAAATATCTGGATAGCATATGCTATCCTAATCTATATCTGGGTAGCATAGGCTAT
CCTAATCTATATCTGGGTAGCATATGCTATCCTAATCTATATCTGGGTAGTATATGCTATCCTAATTTAT
ATCTGGGTAGCATAGGCTATCCTAATCTATATCTGGGTAGCATATGCTATCCTAATCTATATCTGGGTAG
TATATGCTATCCTAATCTGTATCCGGGTAGCATATGCTATCCTAATAGAGATTAGGGTAGTATATGCTAT
CCTAATTTATATCTGGGTAGCATATACTACCCAAATATCTGGATAGCATATGCTATCCTAATCTATATCT
GGGTAGCATATGCTATCCTAATCTATATCTGGGTAGCATAGGCTATCCTAATCTATATCTGGGTAGCATA
TGCTATCCTAATCTATATCTGGGTAGTATATGCTATCCTAATTTATATCTGGGTAGCATAGGCTATCCTA
ATCTATATCTGGGTAGCATATGCTATCCTAATCTATATCTGGGTAGTATATGCTATCCTAATCTGTATCC
GGGTAGCATATGCTATCCTCATGATAAGCTGTCAAACATGAGAATTTTCTTGAAGACGAAAGGGCCTCGT
GATACGCCTATTTTTATAGGTTAATGTCATGATAATAATGGTTTCTTAGACGTCAGGTGGCACTTTTCGG
GGAAATGTGCGCGGAACCCCTATTTGTTTATTTTTCTAAATACATTCAAATATGTATCCGCTCATGAGAC
AATAACCCTGATAAATGCTTCAATAATATTGAAAAAGGAAGAGTATGAGTATTCAACATTTCCGTGTCGC
CCTTATTCCCTTTTTTGCGGCATTTTGCCTTCCTGTTTTTGCTCACCCAGAAACGCTGGTGAAAGTAAAA
GATGCTGAAGATCAGTTGGGTGCACGAGTGGGTTACATCGAACTGGATCTCAACAGCGGTAAGATCCTTG
AGAGTTTTCGCCCCGAAGAACGTTTTCCAATGATGAGCACTTTTAAAGTTCTGCTATGTGGCGCGGTATT
ATCCCGTGTTGACGCCGGGCAAGAGCAACTCGGTCGCCGCATACACTATTCTCAGAATGACTTGGTTGAG
TACTCACCAGTCACAGAAAAGCATCTTACGGATGGCATGACAGTAAGAGAATTATGCAGTGCTGCCATAA
CCATGAGTGATAACACTGCGGCCAACTTACTTCTGACAACGATCGGAGGACCGAAGGAGCTAACCGCTTT
TTTGCACAACATGGGGGATCATGTAACTCGCCTTGATCGTTGGGAACCGGAGCTGAATGAAGCCATACCA
AACGACGAGCGTGACACCACGATGCCTGCAGCAATGGCAACAACGTTGCGCAAACTATTAACTGGCGAAC
TACTTACTCTAGCTTCCCGGCAACAATTAATAGACTGGATGGAGGCGGATAAAGTTGCAGGACCACTTCT
GCGCTCGGCCCTTCCGGCTGGCTGGTTTATTGCTGATAAATCTGGAGCCGGTGAGCGTGGGTCTCGCGGT
ATCATTGCAGCACTGGGGCCAGATGGTAAGCCCTCCCGTATCGTAGTTATCTACACGACGGGGAGTCAGG
CAACTATGGATGAACGAAATAGACAGATCGCTGAGATAGGTGCCTCACTGATTAAGCATTGGTAACTGTC
AGACCAAGTTTACTCATATATACTTTAGATTGATTTAAAACTTCATTTTTAATTTAAAAGGATCTAGGTG
AAGATCCTTTTTGATAATCTCATGACCAAAATCCCTTAACGTGAGTTTTCGTTCCACTGAGCGTCAGACC
CCGTAGAAAAGATCAAAGGATCTTCTTGAGATCCTTTTTTTCTGCGCGTAATCTGCTGCTTGCAAACAAA
AAAACCACCGCTACCAGCGGTGGTTTGTTTGCCGGATCAAGAGCTACCAACTCTTTTTCCGAAGGTAACT
GGCTTCAGCAGAGCGCAGATACCAAATACTGTTCTTCTAGTGTAGCCGTAGTTAGGCCACCACTTCAAGA
ACTCTGTAGCACCGCCTACATACCTCGCTCTGCTAATCCTGTTACCAGTGGCTGCTGCCAGTGGCGATAA
GTCGTGTCTTACCGGGTTGGACTCAAGACGATAGTTACCGGATAAGGCGCAGCGGTCGGGCTGAACGGGG
GGTTCGTGCACACAGCCCAGCTTGGAGCGAACGACCTACACCGAACTGAGATACCTACAGCGTGAGCTAT
GAGAAAGCGCCACGCTTCCCGAAGGGAGAAAGGCGGACAGGTATCCGGTAAGCGGCAGGGTCGGAACAGG
AGAGCGCACGAGGGAGCTTCCAGGGGGAAACGCCTGGTATCTTTATAGTCCTGTCGGGTTTCGCCACCTC
TGACTTGAGCGTCGATTTTTGTGATGCTCGTCAGGGGGGCGGAGCCTATGGAAAAACGCCAGCAACGCGG
CCTTTTTACGGTTCCTGGCCTTTTGCTGGCCTTTTGCTCACATGTTCTTTCCTGCGTTATCCCCTGATTC
TGTGGATAACCGTATTACCGCCTTTGAGTGAGCTGATACCGCTCGCCGCAGCCGAACGACCGAGCGCAGC
GAGTCAGTGAGCGAGGAAGCGGAAGAGCGCCCAATACGCAAACCGCCTCTCCCCGCGCGTTGGCCGATTC
ATTAATGCAGCTGGCACGACAGGTTTCCCGACTGGAAAGCGGGCAGTGAGCGCAACGCAATTAATGTGAG
TTAGCTCACTCATTAGGCACCCCAGGCTTTACACTTTATGCTTCCGGCTCGTATGTTGTGTGGAATTGTG
AGCGGATAACAATTTCACACAGGAAACAGCTATGACCATGATTACGCCAAGCTCTAGCTAGAGGTCGACC
AATTCTCATGTTTGACAGCTTATCATCGCAGATCCGGGCAACGTTGTTGCCATTGCTGCAGGCGCAGAAC
TGGTAGGTATGGAAGATCTATACATTGAATCAATATTGGCAATTAGCCATATTAGTCATTGGTTATATAG
CATAAATCAATATTGGCTATTGGCCATTGCATACGTTGTATCTATATCATAATATGTACATTTATATTGG
CTCATGTCCAATATGACCGCCATGTTGACATTGATTATTGACTAGTTATTAATAGTAATCAATTACGGGG
TCATTAGTTCATAGCCCATATATGGAGTTCCGCGTTACATAACTTACGGTAAATGGCCCGCCTGGCTGAC
CGCCCAACGACCCCCGCCCATTGACGTCAATAATGACGTATGTTCCCATAGTAACGCCAATAGGGACTTT
CCATTGACGTCAATGGGTGGAGTATTTACGGTAAACTGCCCACTTGGCAGTACATCAAGTGTATCATATG
CCAAGTCCGCCCCCTATTGACGTCAATGACGGTAAATGGCCCGCCTGGCATTATGCCCAGTACATGACCT
TACGGGACTTTCCTACTTGGCAGTACATCTACGTATTAGTCATCGCTATTACCATGGTGATGCGGTTTTG
GCAGTACACCAATGGGCGTGGATAGCGGTTTGACTCACGGGGATTTCCAAGTCTCCACCCCATTGACGTC
AATGGGAGTTTGTTTTGGCACCAAAATCAACGGGACTTTCCAAAATGTCGTAATAACCCCGCCCCGTTGA
CGCAAATGGGCGGTAGGCGTGTACGGTGGGAGGTCTATATAAGCAGAGCTCGTTTAGTGAACCGTCAGAT
CCTCACTCTCTTCCGCATCGCTGTCTGCGAGGGCCAGCTGTTGGGCTCGCGGTTGAGGACAAACTCTTCG
CGGTCTTTCCAGTACTCTTGGATCGGAAACCCGTCGGCCTCCGAACGGTACTCCGCCACCGAGGGACCTG
AGCGAGTCCGCATCGACCGGATCGGAAAACCTCTCGAGAAAGGCGTCTAACCAGTCACAGTCGCAAGGTA
GGCTGAGCACCGTGGCGGGCGGCAGCGGGTGGCGGTCGGGGTTGTTTCTGGCGGAGGTGCTGCTGATGAT
GTAATTAAAGTAGGCGGTCTTGAGACGGCGGATGGTCGAGGTGAGGTGTGGCAGGCTTGAGATCCAGCTG
TTGGGGTGAGTACTCCCTCTCAAAAGCGGGCATTACTTCTGCGCTAAGATTGTCAGTTTCCAAAAACGAG
GAGGATTTGATATTCACCTGGCCCGATCTGGCCATACACTTGAGTGACAATGACATCCACTTTGCCTTTC
TCTCCACAGGTGTCCACTCCCAGGTCCAAGTTTAAACTGCGGCCGCCACCATGGAACTGAGGCCCTGGCT
GCTGTGGGTCGTGGCTGCTACAGGCACACTGGTGCTGCTGGCCGCCGATGCCCAGGGCCAGAAGGTGTTC
ACCAACACCTGGGCCGTGAGAATTCCTGGCGGCCCTGCCGTGGCCAATAGCGTGGCCCGGAAGCACGGCT
TTCTGAACCTGGGCCAGATCTTCGGCGACTACTACCATTTCTGGCATCGGGGAGTGACCAAGAGAAGCCT
GAGCCCCCACCGGCCTAGACACAGCAGACTGCAGCGGGAGCCTCAGGTGCAGTGGCTGGAACAGCAGGTC
GCCAAGAGAAGGACCAAGAGAGATGTGTACCAGGAACCCACCGACCCCAAGTTCCCCCAGCAGTGGTATC
TGAGCGGCGTGACCCAGCGGGACCTGAATGTGAAAGCCGCTTGGGCTCAGGGCTACACAGGCCACGGCAT
CGTGGTGTCCATCCTGGACGACGGCATCGAGAAGAACCACCCCGACCTGGCCGGCAATTACGACCCAGGC
GCTAGCTTCGACGTGAACGACCAGGACCCCGACCCCCAGCCCAGATACACCCAGATGAACGACAACCGGC
ACGGCACAAGATGTGCCGGCGAAGTGGCCGCCGTGGCTAACAATGGCGTGTGCGGCGTGGGCGTGGCCTA
CAATGCCCGGATCGGCGGCGTCCGAATGCTCGACGGCGAAGTGACAGACGCCGTGGAGGCCAGAAGCCTG
GGCCTGAACCCCAACCACATCCACATCTACAGCGCCAGCTGGGGCCCTGAGGACGATGGCAAGACCGTGG
ACGGACCAGCCAGACTGGCCGAGGAAGCCTTCTTCAGAGGCGTGAGCCAGGGAAGAGGCGGCCTGGGCAG
CATCTTTGTGTGGGCCAGCGGCAATGGCGGCAGAGAGCACGACAGCTGCAACTGCGACGGCTACACCAAC
AGCATCTACACCCTGAGCATCAGCAGCGCCACCCAGTTCGGCAACGTGCCCTGGTACAGCGAGGCTTGTT
CTAGCACCCTGGCTACTACTTACAGCAGCGGCAACCAGAACGAGAAGCAGATCGTGACCACCGACCTGAG
ACAGAAGTGCACCGAGAGCCACACAGGCACAAGCGCCTCTGCCCCTCTGGCCGCTGGCATCATTGCCCTG
ACCCTGGAAGCCAACAAGAACCTGACCTGGCGGGACATGCAGCACCTGGTGGTGCAGACCAGCAAGCCCG
CCCACCTGAACGCCAACGACTGGGCCACCAACGGCGTGGGCAGAAAGGTGTCCCACAGCTACGGCTACGG
CCTGCTGGATGCCGGTGCCATGGTGGCCCTGGCCCAGAATTGGACCACCGTGGCCCCCCAGCGGAAGTGC
ATCATCGACATCCTGACCGAGCCCAAGGACATCGGCAAGCGGCTGGAAGTGCGGAAAACCGTGACCGCCT
GCCTGGGCGAGCCCAATCACATCACCCGGCTGGAACACGCCCAGGCCAGACTGACCCTGAGCTACAACAG
ACGGGGCGATCTGGCCATCCACCTGGTGTCCCCCATGGGCACCAGAAGCACCCTGCTGGCTGCCAGACCC
CACGATTACAGCGCCGACGGCTTCAACGATTGGGCCTTCATGACCACCCACAGCTGGGACGAGGATCCTA
GCGGCGAGTGGGTGCTGGAAATCGAGAACACCAGCGAGGCCAACAACTACGGCACCCTGACCAAGTTCAC
CCTGGTGCTGTACGGCACAGCCCCTGAGGGACTGCCTGTGCCTCCTGAGAGCAGTGGCTGCAAAACTCTG
ACCAGCAGCCAGGCCTGCGTCGTGTGCGAGGAAGGCTTCAGCCTGCACCAGAAAAGCTGCGTGCAGCACT
GCCCTCCAGGATTCGCACCTCAGGTGCTGGACACCCACTACAGCACCGAGAACGACGTGGAGACAATCAG
AGCCAGCGTGTGCGCCCCTTGTCACGCCAGCTGTGCCACCTGTCAGGGACCAGCTCTGACCGATTGCCTG
AGCTGCCCAAGCCACGCTAGCCTGGACCCTGTGGAGCAGACCTGTAGCCGGCAGAGCCAGAGCAGCAGAG
AGAGCCCCCCTCAGCAGCAGCCTCCTAGACTGCCTCCTGAAGTGGAAGCAGGACAGAGACTGAGAGCCGG
CCTCCTCCCCAGCCATCTGCCTGGCGCGCC
Features (pLannotate 1.2.2; 19 found; start..end, strand, type, name):
    713..768     +  polyA_signal   β-globin poly(A) signal: rabbit β-globin polyadenylation signal (Gil and Proudfoot, 1987)
   1282..2963    -  rep_origin     oriP (fragment): Epstein-Barr virus oriP replication origin (Yates et al., 2000)
   3090..3194    +  promoter       AmpR promoter: bla
   3195..4055    +  CDS            AmpR: β-lactamase; bla; confers resistance to ampicillin, carbenicillin, and related antibiotics
   4226..4814    +  rep_origin     ori: high-copy-number ColE1/pMB1/pBR322/pUC origin of replication
   4997..5089    +  CDS            lacI (fragment): lac repressor; lacI; The lac repressor binds to the lac operator to inhibit transcription in E. coli. This inhibition can be relieved by adding lactose or isopropyl-β-D-thiogalactopyranoside (IPTG).
   5102..5123    +  protein_bind   CAP binding site: CAP binding activates transcription in the presence of cAMP. E. coli catabolite activator protein
   5138..5168    +  promoter       lac promoter: promoter for the E. coli lac operon
   5176..5192    +  protein_bind   lac operator: The lac repressor binds to the lac operator to inhibit transcription in E. coli. This inhibition can be relieved by adding lactose or isopropyl-β-D-thiogalactopyranoside (IPTG). lac repressor encoded by lacI
   5262..5278    +  promoter       tet promoter (fragment): E. coli promoter for tetracycline efflux protein gene
   5288..5313    -  CDS            bla(M) (fragment): β-lactamase lacking the signal sequence; bla(M); allows cytosolic expression of β-lactamase
   5487..5866    +  enhancer       CMV enhancer: human cytomegalovirus immediate early enhancer
   5868..6067    +  promoter       CMV promoter: human cytomegalovirus (CMV) immediate early promoter
   6135..6173    +  misc_feature   Ad SA (fragment): adenovirus major late transcript splice acceptor (Friedrich and Soriano, 1991)
   6206..6415    -  CDS            PTP (fragment): TERM_ADE02 - Experimental evidence at protein level: Swiss-Prot protein existence level 1. Protein covalently bound to the viral DNA that acts as a primer for viral genomic replication by DNA strand displacement. Assembles on the viral origin of replication in an initiation complex with viral polymerase, DBP, host NFIA and host POU2F1/OCT1. During initiation, the polymerase covalently couples the first dCTP with Ser- 580 of pTP. The terminal protein stimulates the template activity over 20 fold compared to protein-free templates. Neo-synthesized viral genomes are linked to two preterminal prot
   6446..6535    +  intron         chimeric intron (fragment): chimera between introns from adenovirus and immunoglobulin heavy chain genes
   6554..6600    +  CDS            IgH signal sequence (fragment): signal sequence from the mouse immunoglobulin heavy chain variable region
   6631..8772    +  CDS            FURIN (fragment): FURIN_HUMAN - Also known as FUR From Homo sapiens (Human).
   8773..553     +  CDS            Cd4 (fragment) (across the origin): CD4_RAT - Experimental evidence at protein level: Swiss-Prot protein existence level 1. Integral membrane glycoprotein that plays an essential role in the immune response and serves multiple functions in responses against both external and internal offenses. In T-cells, functions primarily as a coreceptor for MHC class II molecule:peptide complex. The antigens presented by class II peptides are derived from extracellular proteins while class I peptides are derived from cytosolic proteins. Interacts simultaneously with the T-cell receptor (TCR) and the MHC class II presented by antigen presenti
