[The description below was written by a language model from this plasmid's Addgene catalogue record and pLannotate feature annotations shown in this document.]
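Description:
FURIN-bio-His is a mammalian expression plasmid built on a modified pTT3 backbone, designed to produce the extracellular region of human furin (FURIN, also known as PACE/PCSK3) as a secreted, tagged recombinant protein. It is maintained in E. coli through a high-copy ColE1/pUC-type origin and an ampicillin resistance gene. The backbone also carries a fragment of the Epstein-Barr virus oriP, an element that allows episomal retention and boosts yields in transiently transfected cells expressing EBNA1. Remnants of lac regulatory sequences and a few other small fragment annotations appear to be backbone leftovers with no stated role.

Expression is driven by the CMV immediate-early enhancer and promoter. These are followed by adenovirus-derived leader and splice sequences and a chimeric intron fragment, which typically improve transcript processing and translation; the annotated adenoviral PTP fragment on the opposite strand most likely reflects this leader region rather than an expressed gene. The chemically synthesised furin precursor ectodomain, about 2.1 kb, sits between preserved NotI and AscI sites. It is fused in frame at its C terminus to domains 3 and 4 of rat CD4, which the feature table shows spanning the plasmid's numbering origin. According to the catalogue record, an enzymatic biotinylation sequence, a linker and a His tag follow, though these are not separately annotated. A rabbit β-globin polyadenylation signal terminates the transcript.

This tag combination allows nickel-affinity purification, detection through the CD4 epitope, and site-specific biotinylation for oriented capture on streptavidin. That fits the associated work using a human platelet receptor protein microarray to screen for extracellular receptor–ligand interactions.
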