Addgene plasmid #51755: FURIN-bio-His
Purpose: Expresses full-length Furin precursor ectodomain in mammalian cells. C-terminal rat Cd4d3+4 tag, biotinylation sequence and His tag.
Depositing lab: Gavin Wright. Depositing organization: Wellcome Sanger Institute. Publication: A human platelet receptor protein microarray identifies FcepsilonR1alpha as an activating PEAR1 ligand. Sun Y, Vandenbriele C, Kauskot A, Verhamme P, Hoylaerts MF, Wright GJ. Mol Cell Proteomics. 2015 Feb 23. pii: mcp.M114.046946. 10.1074/mcp.M114.046946 PubMed 25713122.
Backbone
  Vector backbone: pTT3
  Backbone manufacturer: Yves Durocher, NRC
  Backbone size w/o insert (bp): 6618
  Total vector size (bp): 8780
  Modifications to backbone: Rat CD4 d3+4, enzymatic biotinylation sequence, linker and His tag (CD4d3+4-BioLHis).
  Vector type: Mammalian Expression
Growth in bacteria
  Bacterial resistance: Ampicillin, 100 μg/mL
  Growth temperature: 37°C
  Growth strain: Top10
  Copy number: High Copy
Gene/Insert
  Gene/Insert name: FURIN (alt name: Furin precursor)
  Species: H. sapiens (human)
  Insert size (bp): 2162
  Entrez Gene: FURIN (a.k.a. FUR, PACE, PCSK3, SPC1)
  Promoter: CMV
  Tag / fusion protein: rat CD4 d3+4 (C terminal on backbone); enzymatic biotinylation sequence (C terminal on backbone); His tag (C terminal on backbone)
  Cloning method: Restriction Enzyme; 5′ cloning site NotI (not destroyed); 3′ cloning site AscI (not destroyed)
  Sequencing primers: 5′ CMV-fwd
Resource information
  A portion of this plasmid was derived from a plasmid made by: Insert was chemically synthesised.
Terms and licenses: Academic/Nonprofit Terms; Industry Terms
Depositor comments: Article ref 23
How to cite: FURIN-bio-His was a gift from Gavin Wright (Addgene plasmid # 51755 ; http://n2t.net/addgene:51755 ; RRID:Addgene_51755)
