>Addgene plasmid #51755 | FURIN-bio-His | addgene partial sequence | sequence record 94665 | pMT2-F 5'-TTGCCTTTCTCTCCACAGGT-3'
ACTGCGGCCGCCACCATGGAACTGAGGCCCTGGCTGCTGTGGGTCGTGGCTGCTACAGGCACACTGGTGC
TGCTGGCCGCCGATGCCCAGGGCCAGAAGGTGTTCACCAACACCTGGGCCGTGAGAATTCCTGGCGGCCC
TGCCGTGGCCAATAGCGTGGCCCGGAAGCACGGCTTTCTGAACCTGGGCCAGATCTTCGGCGACTACTAC
CATTTCTGGCATCGGGGAGTGACCAAGAGAAGCCTGAGCCCCCACCGGCCTAGACACAGCAGACTGCAGC
GGGAGCCTCAGGTGCAGTGGCTGGAACAGCAGGTCGCCAAGAGAAGGACCAAGAGAGATGTGTACCAGGA
ACCCACCGACCCCAAGTTCCCCCAGCAGTGGTATCTGAGCGGCGTGACCCAGCGGGACCTGAATGTGAAA
GCCGCTTGGGCTCAGGGCTACACAGGCCACGGCATCGTGGTGTCCATCCTGGACGACGGCATCGAGAAGA
ACCACCCCGACCTGGCCGGCAATTACGACCCAGGCGCTAGCTTCGACGTGAACGACCAGGACCCCGACCC
CCAGCCCAGATACACCCAGATGAACGACAACCGGCACGGCACAAGATGTGCCGGCGAAGTGGCCGCCGTG
GCTAACAATGGCGTGTGCGGCGTGGGCGTGGCCTACAATGCCCGGATCGGCGGCGTCCGAATGCTCGACG
GCGAAGTGACAGACGCCGTGGAGGCCAGAAGCCTGGGCCTGAACCCCAACCACATCCACATCTACAGCGC
CAGCTGGGGCCCTGAGGACGATGGCAAGACCGTGGACGGACCAGCCAGACTGGCCGAGGAAGCCTTCTTC
AGA
