>Addgene plasmid #51755 | FURIN-bio-His | addgene partial sequence | sequence record 94860 | rb_glob_PA_term-R 5'-CCCATATGTCCTTCCGAGTG-3'
ATAAATTTCCTTTATTAGCCAGAGGTCGAGGTCGGGGGATCCTTAATTAATCACGTGTCTAGACTCAATG
GTGGTGATGGTGGTGGGGGCCCAGAGGGGCCAGAGGAGGCAGGTTCCTGTCCCTGTGGTTCCACAGCATC
TTCTGGGCGTCCAGGATGTGGTGCAGGCTGCCGGAATTCAACCCTTTGGATAAAACCTGGATCTTGGAGT
CCATCTTGACCTCTTCACCTTCACTCAGTAGACATTGCCACACCCCTGCTTCAGGGGCCTGCACTTGAAT
CACTTTCTCCTGCCTGGAGACCCTGGCCTCCTGATTCTCCTGCTTCAAGATCAGTCTCATCTTGGGTGAG
GTGGGTCCCATCACCTCACAGGTCAAAGTGTTGCTGTCGGGCTGAGTCACTTTCATCACCACCAGGTTCA
CTTCCTGATACAGTATCCCTCTGTCCAGAGTCAGGGTCAGGTTGCCAGAACCAGCAAACTGAAGGGAGAC
CTGGGGTATCTGAAGGGTGAGTGGGAGCGTTTCGGACAGCTGGAACTTGGGGTTGCTAGTAGACTTCTGC
ACAGACACCTTTTGGTTCTTTAGGGAGAAGGTGATCCAGGACTGGGAAGAAGGAGCCTTCTCTGCCTTCC
ATCTCAACTCTCCCTGCAGGCTTTCCTCTCCAAGGTTGAGTGGGAAGGAGAACTCCGCTGACTCCCCCTC
ACTCTTATAGGCCGTGATGGAGGTCGACGGCGCGCCAGGCAGATGGCTGGGGAGGAGGCCGGCTCTCAGT
CTCTGTCCTGCTTCCACTTCAGGAGGCAGTCTAGGAGGCTGCTGCTGA
